>Addgene plasmid #180347 | pTRIP TRE BI_GFP11-14-SEPT7_GFP10-14-SEPT7 | addgene full sequence | sequence record 357937 | Addgene NGS Result
TTGGCTGATACGCGTACGTCGGCAGTGAAAAAAATGCTTTATTTGTGAAATTTGTGATGCTATTGCTTTA
TTTGTAACCATTATAAGCTGCAATAAACAAGTTAACAACAACAATTGCATTCATTTTATGTTTCAGGTTC
AGGGGGAGGTGTGGGAGGTTTTTTAAAGCAAGTAAAACCTCTACAAATGTGGTATGGCTGATTATGATCC
TCTAGATTAAAAGATCTTCCCTTTCTTCTTGTTCTTTTCCAAGGTTCTTGAAGAGTTCTGTTGTTCTAAA
ATACGTTGTTGAGCTTCCCAGTTTGCTTTCTCATCCTCGAACTGACGACGTTTTTCCTCCAATTCTTTGT
GCTGTGCTTCCAAATTCTTTTTCATTTGCTCATGGCGCCGCTGGAGCTCAGCTTCAGAGTCCTTCAGTTT
TTGAACTTTTTCTTTGACCTTCATCTCAAACACCTGCTCCATCTCCATCTCCATCTTCTTCATTTTAGCT
ACATGCTCCCTTCTTTCTTCTTCCATTTGTGCCAGAGGGCTCTTAGTCAGCTGCCCTTTATTCTTGTTGT
TATCAACTCCATTATAAGTCACAGCTGCAAGTTTTCTGCTTCTGTAGTTCTCATAGTGGACATTATTAGT
AACATCTTTCAAGTCCTGCATGTGTGTTCTTATCAACATATTTCTTAGGATTGTAAAATCACAATGTTCA
CCATTTTCAACTTCAGCAACACCCCAAGGATACTGCCTTCCTCTGACCCTTTTGCCATTAACTTCAATGA
TAGTATTACTACCTACCACAGCAAGAGGTAAACGGTCCTTTATCTTTTTAACAAGTTTATTTTCTTCTTC
ATCATCTGTTTCTGGAAATTCGTATATTTTAATTTTATGTTCTTGGATTTCTTTCATTATCTGTTTTTTA
AACTGTTGGCATTCCTCTGGTGTGAGTGTGTCTGCTTTGGCAATAAGTGGGATGATATTCACTTTTTCAT
GCAAACGCTTCATAAACTCAATATCCAATGGTTTAAGTCCATGTCCTGAAGGAGCAATGAAGTATAAACA
ACACTGCACCCTGTTATCAGGCATCTGACGTCTGTTCACTCGTGATTCTGCATTTAGGTAGTCCTCAAAT
TTACTATCAATGTAGTCGATAACAGGCTGCCAGCAATTACTATTATCCACTGCATCTCCAAATCCTGGGG
TATCAACTATTGTGAGCAGCAACTGAACACCACCTTCTTTGATTAAAACTTTGGATTGTTCCACCTGTAC
AGTCTTTTTAATTCTATGAGAAGGACCTGGATACTCTGGAGAATACAAATCTGTGAGGAATAATGAGTTG
ATTAATGTCGACTTTCCCAATCCAGATTCACCCACTACCATAAGCGTGAATTCAAAACCTCTCTTCACCG
ATTTTCTGTATACTTGATTTGGGAGATTGGCAAATCCCACATAGCCTTCAAGGTTCTTCTGTTGAGCTAC
CATGGTGCTGCTGTTGACGCTCCTCTCCTCAGCAGCAGCGGATCTCGCACTGACCGACATTCCGGAGGAC
CCACCACCTCCAGAGCCACCGCCACCATCGATGGAGGCGTCGGTGATGCCGGCGGCGGTCACGTACTCCA
GCAGCACCATGTGGTCGCGCTTCTCCATCATATGACCGGTGAATTCTCCAGGCGATCTGACGGTTCACTA
AACGAGCTCTGCTTATATAGGCCTCCCACCGTACACGCCACCTCGACATACTCGAGTTTACTCCCTATCA
GTGATAGAGAACGTATGTCGAGTTTACTCCCTATCAGTGATAGAGAACGATGTCGAGTTTACTCCCTATC
AGTGATAGAGAACGTATGTCGAGTTTACTCCCTATCAGTGATAGAGAACGTATGTCGAGTTTACTCCCTA
TCAGTGATAGAGAACGTATGTCGAGTTTATCCCTATCAGTGATAGAGAACGTATGTCGAGTTTACTCCCT
ATCAGTGATAGAGAACGTATGTCGAGGTAGGCGTGTACGGTGGGAGGCCTATATAAGCAGAGCTCGTTTA
GTGAACCGTCAGATCGCCTGGAGATTTCGAGCTCGGTACCGCGGATGGGCGACCTGCCCGACGACCACTA
CCTGTCCACCCAGACCATCCTGAGCAAGGACCTGAACATCGATGGTGGCGGTGGCTCTGGAGGTGGTGGG
TCCTCCGGAATGTCGGTCAGTGCGAGATCCGCTGCTGCTGAGGAGAGGAGCGTCAACAGCAGCACCATGG
TAGCTCAACAGAAGAACCTTGAAGGCTATGTGGGATTTGCCAATCTCCCAAATCAAGTATACAGAAAATC
GGTGAAGAGAGGTTTTGAATTCACGCTTATGGTAGTGGGTGAATCTGGATTGGGAAAGTCGACATTAATC
AACTCATTATTCCTCACAGATTTGTATTCTCCAGAGTATCCAGGTCCTTCTCATAGAATTAAAAAGACTG
TACAGGTGGAACAATCCAAAGTTTTAATCAAAGAAGGTGGTGTTCAGTTGCTGCTCACAATAGTTGATAC
CCCAGGATTTGGAGATGCAGTGGATAATAGTAATTGCTGGCAGCCTGTTATCGACTACATTGATAGTAAA
TTTGAGGACTACCTAAATGCAGAATCACGAGTGAACAGACGTCAGATGCCTGATAACAGGGTGCAGTGTT
GTTTATACTTCATTGCTCCTTCAGGACATGGACTTAAACCATTGGATATTGAGTTTATGAAGCGTTTGCA
TGAAAAAGTGAATATCATCCCACTTATTGCCAAAGCAGACACACTCACACCAGAGGAATGCCAACAGTTT
AAAAAACAGATAATGAAAGAAATCCAAGAACATAAAATTAAAATATACGAATTTCCAGAAACAGATGATG
AAGAAGAAAATAAACTTGTTAAAAAGATAAAGGACCGTTTACCTCTTGCTGTGGTAGGTAGTAATACTAT
CATTGAAGTTAATGGCAAAAGGGTCAGAGGAAGGCAGTATCCTTGGGGTGTTGCTGAAGTTGAAAATGGT
GAACATTGTGATTTTACAATCCTAAGAAATATGTTGATAAGAACACACATGCAGGACTTGAAAGATGTTA
CTAATAATGTCCACTATGAGAACTACAGAAGCAGAAAACTTGCAGCTGTGACTTATAATGGAGTTGATAA
CAACAAGAATAAAGGGCAGCTGACTAAGAGCCCTCTGGCACAAATGGAAGAAGAAAGAAGGGAGCATGTA
GCTAAAATGAAGAAGATGGAGATGGAGATGGAGCAGGTGTTTGAGATGAAGGTCAAAGAAAAAGTTCAAA
AACTGAAGGACTCTGAAGCTGAGCTCCAGCGGCGCCATGAGCAAATGAAAAAGAATTTGGAAGCACAGCA
CAAAGAATTGGAGGAAAAACGTCGTCAGTTCGAGGATGAGAAAGCAAACTGGGAAGCTCAACAACGTATT
TTAGAACAACAGAACTCTTCAAGAACCTTGGAAAAGAACAAGAAGAAAGGGAAGATCTTTTAAGCTAGCT
AATAGTTCCGCCCCTCTCCCTCCCCCCTAACGTTACTGGCCGAAGCCGCTTGGAATAAGGCCGGTGTGCG
TTTGTCTATATGTTATTTTCCACCATATTGCCGTCTTTTGGCAATGTGAGGGCCCGGAAACCTGGCCCTG
TCTTCTTGACGAGCATTCCTAGGGGTCTTTCCCCTCTCGCCAAAGGAATGCAAGGTCTGTTGAATGTCGT
GAAGGAAGCAGTTCCTCTGGAAGCTTCTTGAAGACAAACAACGTCTGTAGCGACCCTTTGCAGGCAGCGG
AACCCCCCACCTGGCGACAGGTGCCTCTGCGGCCAAAAGCCACGTGTATAAGATACACCTGCAAAGGCGG
CACAACCCCAGTGCCACGTTGTGAGTTGGATAGTTGTGGAAAGAGTCAAATGGCTCTCCTCAAGCGTATT
CAACAAGGGGCTGAAGGATGCCCAGAAGGTACCCCATTGTATGGGATCTGATCTGGGGCCTCGGTGCACA
TGCTTTACATGTGTTTAGTCGAGGTTAAAAAAACGTCTAGGCCCCCCGAACCACGGGGACGTGGTTTTCC
TTTGAAAAACACGATGCAAGCATGAGCGAGCTGATTAAGGAGAACATGCACATGAAGCTGTACATGGAGG
GCACCGTGGACAACCATCACTTCAAGTGCACATCCGAGGGCGAAGGCAAGCCCTACGAGGGCACCCAGAC
CATGAGAATCAAGGTGGTCGAGGGCGGCCCTCTCCCCTTCGCCTTCGACATCCTGGCTACTAGCTTCCTC
TACGGCAGCAAGACCTTCATCAACCACACCCAGGGCATCCCCGACTTCTTCAAGCAGTCCTTCCCTGAGG
GCTTCACATGGGAGAGAGTCACCACATACGAAGACGGGGGCGTGCTGACCGCTACCCAGGACACCAGCCT
CCAGGACGGCTGCCTCATCTACAACGTCAAGATCAGAGGGGTGAACTTCACATCCAACGGCCCTGTGATG
CAGAAGAAAACACTCGGCTGGGAGGCCTTCACCGAGACGCTGTACCCCGCTGACGGCGGCCTGGAAGGCA
GAAACGACATGGCCCTGAAGCTCGTGGGCGGGAGCCATCTGATCGCAAACATCAAGACCACATATAGATC
CAAGAAACCCGCTAAGAACCTCAAGATGCCTGGCGTCTACTATGTGGACTACAGACTGGAAAGAATCAAG
GAGGCCAACAACGAGACCTACGTCGAGCAGCACGAGGTGGCAGTGGCCAGATACTGCGACCTCCCTAGCA
AACTGGGGCACAAGCTTAATTAAGGATCCAGCGGCCGCTCGAGACCTAGAAAAACATGGAGCAATCACAA
GTAGCAATACAGCAGCTACCAATGCTGATTGTGCCTGGCTAGAAGCACAAGAGGAGGAGGAGGTGGGTTT
TCCAGTCACACCTCAGGTACCTTTAAGACCAATGACTTACAAGGCAGCTGTAGATCTTAGCCACTTTTTA
AAAGAAAAGGGGGGACTGGAAGGGCTAATTCACTCCCAACGAAGACAAAATCGTCGAGAGATGCTGCATA
TAAGCAGCTGCTTTTTGCTTGTACTGGGTCTCTCTGGTTAGACCAGATCTGAGCCTGGGAGCTCTCTGGC
TAACTAGGGAACCCACTGCTTAAGCCTCAATAAAGCTTGCCTTGAGTGCTTCAAGTAGTGTGTGCCCGTC
TGTTGTGTGACTCTGGTAACTAGAGATCCCTCAGACCCTTTTAGTCAGTGTGGAAAATCTCTAGCAGTAG
TAGTTCATGTCATCTTATTATTCAGTATTTATAACTTGCAAAGAAATGAATATCAGAGAGTGAGAGGCCT
TGACATTATAATAGATTTAGCAGGAATTGAACTAGGAGTGGAGCACACAGGCAAAGCTGCAGAAGTACTT
GGAAGAAGCCACCAGAGATACTCACGATTCTGCACATACCTGGCTAATCCCAGATCCTAAGGATTACATT
AAGTTTACTAACATTTATATAATGATTTATAGTTTAAAGTATAAACTTATCTAATTTACTATTCTGACAG
ATATTAATTAATCCTCAAATATCATAAGAGATGATTACTATTATCCCCATTTAACACAAGAGGAAACTGA
GAGGGAAAGATGTTGAAGTAATTTTCCCACAATTACAGCATCCGTTAGTTACGACTCTATGATCTTCTGA
CACAAATTCCATTTACTCCTCACCCTATGACTCAGTCGAATATATCAAAGTTATGGACATTATGCTAAGT
AACAAATTACCCTTTTATATAGTAAATACTGAGTAGATTGAGAGAAGAAATTGTTTGCAAACCTGAATAG
CTTCAAGAAGAAGAGAAGTGAGGATAAGAATAACAGTTGTCATTTAACAAGTTTTAACAAGTAACTTGGT
TAGAAAGGGATTCAAATGCATAAAGCAAGGGATAAATTTTTCTGGCAACAAGACTATACAATATAACCTT
AAATATGACTTCAAATAATTGTTGGAACTTGATAAAACTAATTAAATATTATTGAAGATTATCAATATTA
TAAATGTAATTTACTTTTAAAAAGGGAACATAGAAATGTGTATCATTAGAGTAGAAAACAATCCTTATTA
TCACAATTTGTCAAAACAAGTTTGTTATTAACACAAGTAGAATACTGCATTCAATTAAGTTGACTGCAGA
TTTTGTGTTTTGTTAAAATTAGAAAGAGATAACAACAATTTGAATTATTGAAAGTAACATGTAAATAGTT
CTACATACGTTCTTTTGACATCTTGTTCAATCATTGATCGAAGTTCTTTATCTTGGAAGAATTTGTTCCA
AAGACTCTGAAATAAGGAAAACAATCTATTATATAGTCTCACACCTTTGTTTTACTTTTAGTGATTTCAA
TTTAATAATGTAAATGGTTAAAATTTATTCTTCTCTGAGATCATTTCACATTGCAGATAGAAAACCTGAG
ACTGGGGTAATTTTTATTAAAATCTAATTTAATCTCAGAAACACATCTTTATTCTAACATCAATTTTTCC
AGTTTGATATTATCATATAAAGTCAGCCTTCCTCATCTGCAGGTTCCACAACAAAAATCCAACCAACTGT
GGATCAAAAATATTGGGAAAAAATTAAAAATAGCAATACAACAATAAAAAAATACAAATCAGAAAAACAG
CACAGTATAACAACTTTATTTAGCATTTACAATCTATTAGGTATTATAAGTAATCTAGCCAGATCCTCTA
CGCCGGACGCATCGTGGCCGGCATCACCGGCGCCACAGGTGCGGTTGCTGGCGCCTATATCGCCGACATC
ACCGATGGGGAAGATCGGGCTCGCCACTTCGGGCTCATGAGCGCTTGTTTCGGCGTGGGTATGGTGGCAG
GCCCCGTGGCCGGGGGACTGTTGGGCGCCATCTCCTTGCATGCACCATTCCTTGCGGCGGCGGTGCTCAA
CGGCCTCAACCTACTACTGGGCTGCTTCCTAATGCAGGAGTCGCATAAGGGAGAGCGTCGAATGGTGCAC
TCTCAGTACAATCTGCTCTGATGCCGCATAGTTAAGCCAGCCCCGACACCCGCCAACACCCGCTGACGCG
CCCTGACGGGCTTGTCTGCTCCCGGCATCCGCTTACAGACAAGCTGTGACCGTCTCCGGGAGCTGCATGT
GTCAGAGGTTTTCACCGTCATCACCGAAACGCGCGAGACGAAAGGGCCTCGTGATACGCCTATTTTTATA
GGTTAATGTCATGATAATAATGGTTTCTTAGACGTCAGGTGGCACTTTTCGGGGAAATGTGCGCGGAACC
CCTATTTGTTTATTTTTCTAAATACATTCAAATATGTATCCGCTCATGAGACAATAACCCTGATAAATGC
TTCAATAATATTGAAAAAGGAAGAGTATGAGTATTCAACATTTCCGTGTCGCCCTTATTCCCTTTTTTGC
GGCATTTTGCCTTCCTGTTTTTGCTCACCCAGAAACGCTGGTGAAAGTAAAAGATGCTGAAGATCAGTTG
GGTGCACGAGTGGGTTACATCGAACTGGATCTCAACAGCGGTAAGATCCTTGAGAGTTTTCGCCCCGAAG
AACGTTTTCCAATGATGAGCACTTTTAAAGTTCTGCTATGTGGCGCGGTATTATCCCGTATTGACGCCGG
GCAAGAGCAACTCGGTCGCCGCATACACTATTCTCAGAATGACTTGGTTGAGTACTCACCAGTCACAGAA
AAGCATCTTACGGATGGCATGACAGTAAGAGAATTATGCAGTGCTGCCATAACCATGAGTGATAACACTG
CGGCCAACTTACTTCTGACAACGATCGGAGGACCGAAGGAGCTAACCGCTTTTTTGCACAACATGGGGGA
TCATGTAACTCGCCTTGATCGTTGGGAACCGGAGCTGAATGAAGCCATACCAAACGACGAGCGTGACACC
ACGATGCCTGTAGCAATGGCAACAACGTTGCGCAAACTATTAACTGGCGAACTACTTACTCTAGCTTCCC
GGCAACAATTAATAGACTGGATGGAGGCGGATAAAGTTGCAGGACCACTTCTGCGCTCGGCCCTTCCGGC
TGGCTGGTTTATTGCTGATAAATCTGGAGCCGGTGAGCGTGGGTCTCGCGGTATCATTGCAGCACTGGGG
CCAGATGGTAAGCCCTCCCGTATCGTAGTTATCTACACGACGGGGAGTCAGGCAACTATGGATGAACGAA
ATAGACAGATCGCTGAGATAGGTGCCTCACTGATTAAGCATTGGTAACTGTCAGACCAAGTTTACTCATA
TATACTTTAGATTGATTTAAAACTTCATTTTTAATTTAAAAGGATCTAGGTGAAGATCCTTTTTGATAAT
CTCATGACCAAAATCCCTTAACGTGAGTTTTCGTTCCACTGAGCGTCAGACCCCGTAGAAAAGATCAAAG
GATCTTCTTGAGATCCTTTTTTTCTGCGCGTAATCTGCTGCTTGCAAACAAAAAAACCACCGCTACCAGC
GGTGGTTTGTTTGCCGGATCAAGAGCTACCAACTCTTTTTCCGAAGGTAACTGGCTTCAGCAGAGCGCAG
ATACCAAATACTGTTCTTCTAGTGTAGCCGTAGTTAGGCCACCACTTCAAGAACTCTGTAGCACCGCCTA
CATACCTCGCTCTGCTAATCCTGTTACCAGTGGCTGCTGCCAGTGGCGATAAGTCGTGTCTTACCGGGTT
GGACTCAAGACGATAGTTACCGGATAAGGCGCAGCGGTCGGGCTGAACGGGGGGTTCGTGCACACAGCCC
AGCTTGGAGCGAACGACCTACACCGAACTGAGATACCTACAGCGTGAGCTATGAGAAAGCGCCACGCTTC
CCGAAGGGAGAAAGGCGGACAGGTATCCGGTAAGCGGCAGGGTCGGAACAGGAGAGCGCACGAGGGAGCT
TCCAGGGGGAAACGCCTGGTATCTTTATAGTCCTGTCGGGTTTCGCCACCTCTGACTTGAGCGTCGATTT
TTGTGATGCTCGTCAGGGGGGCGGAGCCTATGGAAAAACGCCAGCAACGCGGCCTTTTTACGGTTCCTGG
CCTTTTGCTGGCCTTTTGCTCACATGTTCTTTCCTGCGTTATCCCCTGATTCTGTGGATAACCGTATTAC
CGCCTTTGAGTGAGCTGATACCGCTCGCCGCAGCCGAACGACCGAGCGCAGCGAGTCAGTGAGCGAGGAA
GCGGAAGAGCGCCCAATACGCAAACCGCCTCTCCCCGCGCGTTGGCCGATTCATTAATGCAGCTGTGGAA
TGTGTGTCAGTTAGGGTGTGGAAAGTCCCCAGGCTCCCCAGCAGGCAGAAGTATGCAAAGCATGCATCTC
AATTAGTCAGCAACCAGGTGTGGAAAGTCCCCAGGCTCCCCAGCAGGCAGAAGTATGCAAAGCATGCATC
TCAATTAGTCAGCAACCATAGTCCCGCCCCTAACTCCGCCCATCCCGCCCCTAACTCCGCCCAGTTCCGC
CCATTCTCCGCCCCATGGCTGACTAATTTTTTTTATTTATGCAGAGGCCGAGGCCGCCTCGGCCTCTGAG
CTATTCCAGAAGTAGTGAGGAGGCTTTTTTGGAGGCCTAGGCTTTTGCAAAAAGCTTGGACACAAGACAG
GCTTGCGAGATATGTTTGAGAATACCACTTTATCCCGCGTCAGGGAGAGGCAGTGCGTAAAAAGACGCGG
ACTCATGTGAAATACTGGTTTTTAGTGCGCCAGATCTCTATAATCTCGCGCAACCTATTTTCCCCTCGAA
CACTTTTTAAGCCGTAGATAAACAGGCTGGGACACTTCACATGAGCGAAAAATACATCGTCACCTGGGAC
ATGTTGCAGATCCATGCACGTAAACTCGCAAGCCGACTGATGCCTTCTGAACAATGGAAAGGCATTATTG
CCGTAAGCCGTGGCGGTCTGTACCGGGTGCGTTACTGGCGCGTGAACTGGGTATTCGTCATGTCGATACC
GTTTGTATTTCCAGCTACGATCACGACAACCAGCGCGAGCTTAAAGTGCTGAAACGCGCAGAAGGCGATG
GCGAAGGCTTCATCGTTATTGATGACCTGGTGGATACCGGTGGTACTGCGGTTGCGATTCGTGAAATGTA
TCCAAAAGCGCACTTTGTCACCATCTTCGCAAAACCGGCTGGTCGTCCGCTGGTTGATGACTATGTTGTT
GATATCCCGCAAGATACCTGGATTGAACAGCCGTGGGATATGGGCGTCGTATTCGTCCCGCCAATCTCCG
GTCGCTAATCTTTTCAACGCCTGGCACTGCCGGGCGTTGTTCTTTTTAACTTCAGGCGGGTTACAATAGT
TTCCAGTAAGTATTCTGGAGGCTGCATCCATGACACAGGCAAACCTGAGCGAAACCCTGTTCAAACCCCG
CTTTAAACATCCTGAAACCTCGACGCTAGTCCGCCGCTTTAATCACGGCGCACAACCGCCTGTGCAGTCG
GCCCTTGATGGTAAAACCATCCCTCACTGGTATCGCATGATTAACCGTCTGATGTGGATCTGGCGCGGCA
TTGACCCACGCGAAATCCTCGACGTCCAGGCACGTATTGTGATGAGCGATGCCGAACGTACCGACGATGA
TTTATACGATACGGTGATTGGCTACCGTGGCGGCAACTGGATTTATGAGTGGGCCCCGGATCTTTGTGAA
GGAACCTTACTTCTGTGGTGTGACATAATTGGACAAACTACCTACAGAGATTTAAAGCTCTAAGGTAAAT
ATAAAATTTTTAAGTGTATAATGTGTTAAACTACTGATTCTAATTGTTTGTGTATTTTAGATTCCAACCT
ATGGAACTGATGAATGGGAGCAGTGGTGGAATGCCTTTAATGAGGAAAACCTGTTTTGCTCAGAAGAAAT
GCCATCTAGTGATGATGAGGCTACTGCTGACTCTCAACATTCTACTCCTCCAAAAAAGAAGAGAAAGGTA
GAAGACCCCAAGGACTTTCCTTCAGAATTGCTAAGTTTTTTGAGTCATGCTGTGTTTAGTAATAGAACTC
TTGCTTGCTTTGCTATTTACACCACAAAGGAAAAAGCTGCACTGCTATACAAGAAAATTATGGAAAAATA
TTCTGTAACCTTTATAAGTAGGCATAACAGTTATAATCATAACATACTGTTTTTTCTTACTCCACACAGG
CATAGAGTGTCTGCTATTAATAACTATGCTCAAAAATTGTGTACCTTTAGCTTTTTAATTTGTAAAGGGG
TTAATAAGGAATATTTGATGTATAGTGCCTTGACTAGAGATCATAATCAGCCATACCACATTTGTAGAGG
TTTTACTTGCTTTAAAAAACCTCCCACACCTCCCCCTGAACCTGAAACATAAAATGAATGCAATTGTTGT
TGTTAACTTGTTTATTGCAGCTTATAATGGTTACAAATAAAGCAATAGCATCACAAATTTCACAAATAAA
GCATTTTTTTCACTGCATTCTAGTTGTGGTTTGTCCAAACTCATCAATGTATCTTATCATGTCTGGATCA
ACTGGATAACTCAAGCTAACCAAAATCATCCCAAACTTCCCACCCCATACCCTATTACCACTGCCAATTA
CCTGTGGTTTCATTTACTCTAAACCTGTGATTCCTCTGAATTATTTTCATTTTAAAGAAATTGTATTTGT
TAAATATGTACTACAAACTTAGTAGTTGGAAGGGCTAATTCACTCCCAAAGAAGACAAGATATCCTTGAT
CTGTGGATCTACCACACACAAGGCTACTTCCCTGATTAGCAGAACTACACACCAGGGCCAGGGGTCAGAT
ATCCACTGACCTTTGGATGGTGCTACAAGCTAGTACCAGTTGAGCCAGATAAGGTAGAAGAGGCCAATAA
AGGAGAGAACACCAGCTTGTTACACCCTGTGAGCCTGCATGGGATGGATGACCCGGAGAGAGAAGTGTTA
GAGTGGAGGTTTGACAGCCGCCTAGCATTTCATCACGTGGCCCGAGAGCTGCATCCGGAGTACTTCAAGA
ACTGCTGATATCGAGCTTGCTACAAGGGACTTTCCGCTGGGGACTTTCCAGGGAGGCGTGGCCTGGGCGG
GACTGGGGAGTGGCGAGCCCTCAGATCCTGCATATAAGCAGCTGCTTTTTGCCTGTACTGGGTCTCTCTG
GTTAGACCAGATCTGAGCCTGGGAGCTCTCTGGCTAACTAGGGAACCCACTGCTTAAGCCTCAATAAAGC
TTGCCTTGAGTGCTTCAAGTAGTGTGTGCCCGTCTGTTGTGTGACTCTGGTAACTAGAGATCCCTCAGAC
CCTTTTAGTCAGTGTGGAAAATCTCTAGCAGTGGCGCCCGAACAGGGACTTGAAAGCGAAAGGGAAACCA
GAGGAGCTCTCTCGACGCAGGACTCGGCTTGCTGAAGCGCGCACGGCAAGAGGCGAGGGGCGGCGACTGG
TGAGTACGCCAAAAATTTTGACTAGCGGAGGCTAGAAGGAGAGAGATGGGTGCGAGAGCGTCAGTATTAA
GCGGGGGAGAATTAGATCGCGATGGGAAAAAATTCGGTTAAGGCCAGGGGGAAAGAAAAAATATAAATTA
AAACATATAGTATGGGCAAGCAGGGAGCTAGAACGATTCGCAGTTAATCCTGGCCTGTTAGAAACATCAG
AAGGCTGTAGACAAATACTGGGACAGCTACAACCATCCCTTCAGACAGGATCAGAAGAACTTAGATCATT
ATATAATACAGTAGCAACCCTCTATTGTGTGCATCAAAGGATAGAGATAAAAGACACCAAGGAAGCTTTA
GACAAGATAGAGGAAGAGCAAAACAAAAGTAAGACCACCGCACAGCAAGCGGCCGCTGATCTTCAGACCT
GGAGGAGGAGATATGAGGGACAATTGGAGAAGTGAATTATATAAATATAAAGTAGTAAAAATTGAACCAT
TAGGAGTAGCACCCACCAAGGCAAAGAGAAGAGTGGTGCAGAGAGAAAAAAGAGCAGTGGGAATAGGAGC
TTTGTTCCTTGGGTTCTTGGGAGCAGCAGGAAGCACTATGGGCGCAGCGTCAATGACGCTGACGGTACAG
GCCAGACAATTATTGTCTGGTATAGTGCAGCAGCAGAACAATTTGCTGAGGGCTATTGAGGCGCAACAGC
ATCTGTTGCAACTCACAGTCTGGGGCATCAAGCAGCTCCAGGCAAGAATCCTGGCTGTGGAAAGATACCT
AAAGGATCAACAGCTCCTGGGGATTTGGGGTTGCTCTGGAAAACTCATTTGCACCACTGCTGTGCCTTGG
AATGCTAGTTGGAGTAATAAATCTCTGGAACAGATTTGGAATCACACGACCTGGATGGAGTGGGACAGAG
AAATTAACAATTACACAAGCTTAATACACTCCTTAATTGAAGAATCGCAAAACCAGCAAGAAAAGAATGA
ACAAGAATTATTGGAATTAGATAAATGGGCAAGTTTGTGGAATTGGTTTAACATAACAAATTGGCTGTGG
TATATAAAATTATTCATAATGATAGTAGGAGGCTTGGTAGGTTTAAGAATAGTTTTTGCTGTACTTTCTA
TAGTGAATAGAGTTAGGCAGGGATATTCACCATTATCGTTTCAGACCCACCTCCCAACCCCGAGGGGACC
CGACAGGCCCGAAGGAATAGAAGAAGAAGGTGGAGAGAGAGACAGAGACAGATCCATTCGATTAGTGAAC
GGATCTCGACGGTATCGCCGAATTCACAAATGGCAGTATTCATCCACAATTTTAAAAGAAAAGGGGGGAT
TGGGGGGTACAGTGCAGGGGAAAGAATAGTAGACATAATAGCAACAGACATACAAACTAAAGAATTACAA
AAACAAATTACAAAAATTCAAAATTTTCGGGTTTATTACAGGGACAGCAGAGATCCACT
Features (pLannotate 1.2.2; 36 found; start..end, strand, type, name):
     22..103     -  polyA_signal   SV40 poly(A) signal: SV40 polyadenylation signal
    126..209     -  CDS            large T antigen (fragment): large T antigen from SV40 (simian virus 40)
    220..1530    -  CDS            SEPTIN7: SEPT7_HUMAN - Also known as CDC10, SEPT7. Experimental evidence at protein level: Swiss-Prot protein existence level 1. Filament-forming cytoskeletal GTPase. Required for normal organization of the actin cytoskeleton. Required for normal progress through mitosis. Involved in cytokinesis. Required for normal association of CENPE with the kinetochore. Plays a role in ciliogenesis and collective cell movements. Forms a filamentous structure with SEPTIN12, SEPTIN6, SEPTIN2 and probably SEPTIN4 at the sperm annulus which is required for the structural integrity and motility of the sperm tail during
   1582..1635    -  CDS            CyPet (fragment): cyan fluorescent protein optimized for FRET with YPet (Nguyen and Daugherty, 2005) mammalian codon-optimized
   1661..2048    +  promoter       bidirectional TRE promoter: Tet-responsive bidirectional promoter PTight-BI, consisting of seven tet operator sequences flanked on each side by the minimal CMV promoter
   2084..2137    +  CDS            Superfolder GFP (fragment): Superfolder GFP is a basic (constitutively fluorescent) green fluorescent protein published in 2005, derived from Aequorea victoria. It is reported to be a very rapidly-maturing weak dimer.
   2180..3490    +  CDS            SEPTIN7: SEPT7_HUMAN - Also known as CDC10, SEPT7. Experimental evidence at protein level: Swiss-Prot protein existence level 1. Filament-forming cytoskeletal GTPase. Required for normal organization of the actin cytoskeleton. Required for normal progress through mitosis. Involved in cytokinesis. Required for normal association of CENPE with the kinetochore. Plays a role in ciliogenesis and collective cell movements. Forms a filamentous structure with SEPTIN12, SEPTIN6, SEPTIN2 and probably SEPTIN4 at the sperm annulus which is required for the structural integrity and motility of the sperm tail during
   3516..4076    +  misc_feature   IRES: internal ribosome entry site (IRES) of the encephalomyocarditis virus (EMCV)
   4082..4783    +  CDS            TagBFP: monomeric blue fluorescent protein mammalian codon-optimized
   4785..4985    +  CDS            nef (fragment): NEF_HV1Z2 - Experimental evidence at protein level: Swiss-Prot protein existence level 1. Extracellular Nef protein targets CD4(+) T-lymphocytes for apoptosis by interacting with CXCR4 surface receptors. From Human immunodeficiency virus type 1 group M subtype D (isolate Z2/CDC-Z34) (HIV-1).
   4987..5018    +  LTR            3' LTR (ΔU3) (fragment): self-inactivating 3' long terminal repeat (LTR) from HIV-1
   5066..5246    +  LTR            5' LTR (truncated): truncated 5' long terminal repeat (LTR) from HIV-1
   6208..6306    -  CDS            TBC1D5 (fragment): TBCD5_HUMAN - Also known as KIAA0210. Experimental evidence at protein level: Swiss-Prot protein existence level 1. May act as a GTPase-activating protein (GAP) for Rab family protein(s). May act as a GAP for RAB7A. Can displace RAB7A and retromer CSC subcomplex from the endosomal membrane to the cytosol; at least retromer displacement seems to require its catalytic activity (PubMed:19531583, PubMed:20923837). Required for retrograde transport of cargo proteins from endosomes to the trans-Golgi network (TGN); the function seems to require its catalytic activity. Involved in regulation of autop
   6712..6991    +  CDS            TcR (fragment): tetracycline efflux protein; tet; confers resistance to tetracycline
   6992..7040    -  misc_feature   bom (fragment): basis of mobility region from pBR322
   7142..7177    -  CDS            rop (fragment): Rop protein, which maintains plasmids at low copy number; rop
   7272..7376    +  promoter       AmpR promoter: bla
   7377..8237    +  CDS            AmpR: β-lactamase; bla; confers resistance to ampicillin, carbenicillin, and related antibiotics
   8408..8996    +  rep_origin     ori: high-copy-number ColE1/pMB1/pBR322/pUC origin of replication
   9179..9235    +  CDS            lacI (fragment): lac repressor; lacI; The lac repressor binds to the lac operator to inhibit transcription in E. coli. This inhibition can be relieved by adding lactose or isopropyl-β-D-thiogalactopyranoside (IPTG).
   9242..9571    +  promoter       SV40 promoter: SV40 enhancer and early promoter
   9771..9890    +  CDS            gpt (fragment): XGPT_ECOLI - Also known as gpp, gxu. Experimental evidence at protein level: Swiss-Prot protein existence level 1. Purine salvage pathway enzyme that catalyzes the transfer of the ribosyl-5-phosphate group from 5-phospho-alpha-D-ribose 1- diphosphate (PRPP) to the N9 position of the 6-oxopurines guanine and xanthine to form the corresponding ribonucleotides GMP (guanosine 5'- monophosphate) and XMP (xanthosine 5'-monophosphate), with the release of PPi. To a lesser extent, also acts on hypoxanthine (PubMed:9100006, PubMed:3886014). Does not ribophosphorylate adenine (PubMed:3886014). From Esch
   9890..10225   +  CDS            gpt (fragment): XGPT_ECOLI - Also known as gpp, gxu. Experimental evidence at protein level: Swiss-Prot protein existence level 1. Purine salvage pathway enzyme that catalyzes the transfer of the ribosyl-5-phosphate group from 5-phospho-alpha-D-ribose 1- diphosphate (PRPP) to the N9 position of the 6-oxopurines guanine and xanthine to form the corresponding ribonucleotides GMP (guanosine 5'- monophosphate) and XMP (xanthosine 5'-monophosphate), with the release of PPi. To a lesser extent, also acts on hypoxanthine (PubMed:9100006, PubMed:3886014). Does not ribophosphorylate adenine (PubMed:3886014). From Esch
  10320..10625   +  CDS            frsA (fragment): FRSA_ECOLI - Also known as yafA. Experimental evidence at protein level: Swiss-Prot protein existence level 1. Catalyzes the hydrolysis of esters (PubMed:15808744). Displays esterase activity toward pNP-butyrate (PubMed:15808744). May stimulate mixed-acid fermentation by acting as a fermentation/respiration switch that down-regulates respiration and up- regulates fermentation rates (PubMed:15169777). From Escherichia coli (strain K12).
  10629..10703   +  CDS            small t antigen (fragment): SV40 (simian virus 40) small t antigen
  10705..10770   +  intron         small t intron: SV40 (simian virus 40) small t antigen intron
  10900..10920   +  CDS            SV40 NLS: nuclear localization signal of SV40 (simian virus 40) large T antigen
  11239..11322   +  CDS            large T antigen (fragment): large T antigen from SV40 (simian virus 40)
  11345..11479   +  polyA_signal   SV40 poly(A) signal: SV40 polyadenylation signal
  11646..11975   +  CDS            nef (fragment): NEF_HV1BR - Experimental evidence at protein level: Swiss-Prot protein existence level 1. Extracellular Nef protein targets CD4(+) T-lymphocytes for apoptosis by interacting with CXCR4 surface receptors (PubMed:14990729). From Human immunodeficiency virus type 1 group M subtype B (isolate BRU/LAI) (HIV-1).
  12023..12280   +  LTR            5' LTR (truncated): truncated 5' long terminal repeat (LTR) from HIV-1
  12327..12452   +  misc_feature   HIV-1 Ψ: packaging signal of human immunodeficiency virus type 1
  12436..12799   +  CDS            HIV-1 gag (fragment): gag protein from human immunodeficiency virus 1; gag
  12945..13178   +  misc_feature   RRE: The Rev response element (RRE) of HIV-1 allows for Rev-dependent mRNA export from the nucleus to the cytoplasm.
  13555..13655   +  CDS            Rev (fragment): human immunodeficiency virus 1 (HIV-1) Rev protein; rev; enhances nuclear export of unspliced and incompletely spliced viral mRNAs
  13700..13817   +  misc_feature   cPPT/CTS: central polypurine tract and central termination sequence of HIV-1
