[The description below was written by a language model from this plasmid's Addgene catalogue record and pLannotate feature annotations shown in this document.]
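Description:
pTRIP TRE BI_GFP11-14-SEPT7_GFP10-14-SEPT7 is a 13.8 kb HIV-1-derived lentiviral transfer plasmid for doxycycline/tetracycline-regulated co-expression of two differently tagged copies of human SEPTIN7 (SEPT7) in mammalian cells. It is maintained in E. coli through a high-copy ColE1/pUC-type origin and ampicillin resistance. The backbone also carries pBR322 remnants and an SV40 promoter–gpt cassette (annotated in fragments) with the SV40 small t intron and polyadenylation signal. The lentiviral portion comprises a 5' LTR, the Ψ packaging signal with a partial gag sequence, the RRE for Rev-dependent RNA export, the cPPT/CTS element, and a self-inactivating ΔU3 3' LTR.

The payload sits around a bidirectional TRE promoter, which consists of seven tet operators flanked on each side by a minimal CMV promoter. This arrangement drives two divergent transcripts when a tetracycline-controlled transactivator is present; the plasmid itself does not encode one. Each arm carries full-length SEPT7 with a short N-terminal GFP-derived tag, GFP10 on one copy and GFP11 on the other. The annotation software detects these tags only as small fluorescent-protein fragments, and the "14" in the name probably refers to a linker, which the record does not define. The reverse-strand arm ends in an SV40 poly(A) signal. The forward arm continues into an EMCV IRES and TagBFP, giving a blue fluorescent marker of expressing cells.

GFP10 and GFP11 are individual β-strands used in tripartite split-GFP systems, where fluorescence requires both tagged partners to come together alongside a separately supplied GFP1-9 detector. The construct is therefore suited to probing SEPT7–SEPT7 association in cells, consistent with the associated study of how human septins assemble into octamer-based filaments.
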