Addgene plasmid #180347: pTRIP TRE BI_GFP11-14-SEPT7_GFP10-14-SEPT7
Purpose: mammalian co-expression of human SEPT7 fused to GFP10 and of human SEPT7 fused to GFP11
Depositing lab: Manos Mavrakis. Depositing organization: CNRS UMR 7249, Institut Fresnel. Publication: Human septins organize as octamer-based filaments and mediate actin-membrane anchoring in cells. Martins CS, Taveneau C, Castro-Linares G, Baibakov M, Buzhinsky N, Eroles M, Milanovic V, Omi S, Pedelacq JD, Iv F, Bouillard L, Llewellyn A, Gomes M, Belhabib M, Kuzmic M, Verdier-Pinard P, Lee S, Badache A, Kumar S, Chandre C, Brasselet S, Rico F, Rossier O, Koenderink GH, Wenger J, Cabantous S, Mavrakis M. J Cell Biol. 2023 Mar 6;222(3):e202203016. doi: 10.1083/jcb.202203016. Epub 2022 Dec 23. PubMed 36562751.
Backbone
  Vector backbone: pTRIP TRE BI
  Vector type: Mammalian Expression, Lentiviral
Growth in bacteria
  Bacterial resistance: Ampicillin, 100 μg/mL
  Growth temperature: 37°C
  Growth strain: NEB Stable
  Copy number: High Copy
Gene/Insert 1
  Gene/Insert name: SEPTIN7 (alt name: SEPT7)
  Species: H. sapiens (human)
  Entrez Gene: SEPTIN7 (a.k.a. CDC10, CDC3, NBLA02942, SEPT7, SEPT7A)
  Promoter: bidirectional TRE
  Tag / fusion protein: GFP10 (N terminal on insert)
  Cloning method: Restriction Enzyme; 5′ cloning site SacII (not destroyed); 3′ cloning site NheI (not destroyed)
  Sequencing primers: 5′ n/a
Gene/Insert 2
  Gene/Insert name: SEPTIN7 (alt name: SEPT7)
  Species: H. sapiens (human)
  Entrez Gene: SEPTIN7 (a.k.a. CDC10, CDC3, NBLA02942, SEPT7, SEPT7A)
  Promoter: bidirectional TRE
  Tag / fusion protein: GFP11 (N terminal on insert)
  Cloning method: Restriction Enzyme; 5′ cloning site NdeI (not destroyed); 3′ cloning site XbaI (not destroyed)
  Sequencing primers: 5′ n/a
Gene/Insert 3
  Gene/Insert name: IRES-TagBFP
Terms and licenses: Academic/Nonprofit Terms; Industry Terms: Not Available to Industry
Depositor comments: Please visit https://doi.org/10.1101/2022.02.23.481653 for bioRxiv preprint.
How to cite: pTRIP TRE BI_GFP11-14-SEPT7_GFP10-14-SEPT7 was a gift from Manos Mavrakis (Addgene plasmid # 180347 ; http://n2t.net/addgene:180347 ; RRID:Addgene_180347)
